Addgene plasmid #187465: pAAV_hSyn1_AdoLightG
Purpose: Expresses green adenosine indicator AdoLightG in neuronal cells
Depositing lab: Tommaso Patriarchi. Depositing organization: University of Zurich. Publication: Sensitive multicolor indicators for monitoring norepinephrine in vivo. Kagiampaki Z, Rohner V, Kiss C, Curreli S, Dieter A, Wilhelm M, Harada M, Duss SN, Dernic J, Bhat MA, Zhou X, Ravotto L, Ziebarth T, Wasielewski LM, Sonmez L, Benke D, Weber B, Bohacek J, Reiner A, Wiegert JS, Fellin T, Patriarchi T. Nat Methods. 2023 Sep;20(9):1426-1436. doi: 10.1038/s41592-023-01959-z. PubMed 37474807.
Backbone
  Vector backbone: pAAV.hSynapsin1
  Backbone manufacturer: Viral Vector Facility - University of Zurich
  Backbone size w/o insert (bp): 4457
  Total vector size (bp): 6464
  Vector type: AAV
Growth in bacteria
  Bacterial resistance: Ampicillin, 100 μg/mL
  Growth temperature: 30°C
  Growth strain: NEB Stable
  Copy number: Unknown
Gene/Insert
  Gene/Insert name: AdoLightG
  Species: Synthetic
  Insert size (bp): 2007
  Promoter: human Synapsin-1
  Tag / fusion protein: Flag tag (N terminal on insert)
  Cloning method: Restriction Enzyme; 5′ cloning site BaHMI (not destroyed); 3′ cloning site EcoRI (not destroyed)
  Sequencing primers: 5′ gtaagtatcaaggttacaagacaggtttaagg; 3′ gccatacgggaagcaatagcatg
Terms and licenses: Academic/Nonprofit Terms; Industry Terms: Not Available to Industry
How to cite: pAAV_hSyn1_AdoLightG was a gift from Tommaso Patriarchi (Addgene plasmid # 187465 ; http://n2t.net/addgene:187465 ; RRID:Addgene_187465)
