[The description below was written by a language model from this plasmid's Addgene catalogue record and pLannotate feature annotations shown in this document.]
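Description:
pAAV_hSyn1_AdoLightG is a 6,464 bp AAV transfer plasmid built on a pAAV.hSynapsin1 backbone and designed to express the green fluorescent adenosine indicator AdoLightG in neurons. It is propagated in E. coli through a ColE1/pUC-type origin and selected with ampicillin via the β-lactamase gene. An f1 phage origin and small fragments of pBR322-derived bom and rop sequences are also present in the backbone. The record specifies a recombination-deficient strain, consistent with the usual need to keep the repetitive AAV inverted terminal repeats intact.

The expression cassette lies between AAV2 ITRs, which are the cis elements required for replication and packaging of the intervening DNA into recombinant AAV particles when helper functions are supplied. The left ITR is annotated only as fragments. Within the ITRs, the human synapsin-1 promoter confers neuron-specific transcription. It is followed by a chimeric β-globin/immunoglobulin intron that enhances transcript processing. The roughly 2 kb synthetic AdoLightG insert carries an N-terminal FLAG epitope, which the annotation software picked up as a partial 3xFLAG match, and contains an internal EGFP-derived segment. That placement of the fluorescent module inside a larger coding sequence is consistent with a sensor whose fluorescence reports ligand binding, although the record does not state what the surrounding scaffold is. A WPRE downstream of the coding sequence boosts mRNA stability and expression, and a bovine growth hormone polyadenylation signal terminates the transcript.

The construct is intended for producing AAV vectors, or for direct transfection, to express the indicator in neuronal cells for optical monitoring of adenosine. It was deposited alongside work on multicolor neuromodulator indicators for in vivo use.
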