Features (pLannotate 1.2.2; 16 found; start..end, strand, type, name):
      1..28      +  repeat_region  AAV2 ITR (fragment): inverted terminal repeat of adeno-associated virus serotype 2 inverted
     28..119     -  repeat_region  AAV2 ITR (fragment): inverted terminal repeat of adeno-associated virus serotype 2 inverted
    164..611     +  promoter       hSyn promoter: human synapsin I promoter; confers neuron-specific expression (Kügler et al., 2003)
    635..767     +  intron         chimeric intron: chimera between introns from human β-globin and immunoglobulin heavy chain genes
    850..870     +  CDS            3xFLAG (fragment): three tandem FLAG® epitope tags
   1495..2229    +  CDS            cEGFP: cEGFP is a basic (constitutively fluorescent) green fluorescent protein published in 2008, derived from Aequorea victoria.
   2843..3431    +  misc_feature   WPRE: woodchuck hepatitis virus posttranscriptional regulatory element
   3449..3673    +  polyA_signal   bGH poly(A) signal: bovine growth hormone polyadenylation signal
   3716..3856    +  repeat_region  AAV2 ITR: inverted terminal repeat of adeno-associated virus serotype 2 inverted
   3861..3912    -  misc_feature   bom (fragment): basis of mobility region from pBR322
   3931..4386    +  rep_origin     f1 ori (sequence partly withheld): f1 bacteriophage origin of replication; arrow indicates direction of (+) strand synthesis
   4387..4436    -  misc_feature   bom (fragment): basis of mobility region from pBR322
   4538..4573    -  CDS            rop (fragment): Rop protein, which maintains plasmids at low copy number; rop
   4668..4772    +  promoter       AmpR promoter: bla
   4773..5633    +  CDS            AmpR: β-lactamase; bla; confers resistance to ampicillin, carbenicillin, and related antibiotics
   5804..6392    +  rep_origin     ori: high-copy-number ColE1/pMB1/pBR322/pUC origin of replication
>Addgene plasmid #187465 | pAAV_hSyn1_AdoLightG | addgene full sequence | sequence record 369598 | Addgene NGS Result
CTGCGCGCTCGCTCGCTCACTGAGGCCGCCCGGGCGTCGGGCGACCTTTGGTCGCCCGGCCTCAGTGAGC
GAGCGAGCGCGCAGAGAGGGAGTGGCCAACTCCATCACTAGGGGTTCCTGCGGCCGCACGCGTGTGTCTA
GACTGCAGAGGGCCCTGCGTATGAGTGCAAGTGGGTTTTAGGACCAGGATGAGGCGGGGTGGGGGTGCCT
ACCTGACGACCGACCCCGACCCACTGGACAAGCACCCAACCCCCATTCCCCAAATTGCGCATCCCCTATC
AGAGAGGGGGAGGGGAAACAGGATGCGGCGAGGCGCGTGCGCACTGCCAGCTTCAGCACCGCGGACAGTG
CCTTCGCCCCCGCCTGGCGGCGCGCGCCACCGCCGCCTCAGCACTGAAGGCGCGCTGACGTCACTCGCCG
GTCCCCCGCAAACTCCCCTTCCCGGCCACCTTGGTCGCGTCCGCGCCGCCGCCGGCCCAGCCGGACCGCA
CCACGCGAGGCGCGAGATAGGGGGGCACGGGCGCGACCATCTGCGCTGCGGCGCCGGCGACTCAGCGCTG
CCTCAGTCTGCGGTGGGCAGCGGAGGAGTCGTGTCGTGCCTGAGAGCGCAGTCGAGATTAATTAACTCGA
GCAGGTAAGTATCAAGGTTACAAGACAGGTTTAAGGAGACCAATAGAAACTGGGCTTGTCGAGACAGAGA
AGACTCTTGCGTTTCTGATAGGCACCTATTGGTCTTACTGACATCCACTTTGCCTTTCTCTCCACAGGTG
CTAGCGTTTAAACGGTACCGGATCCGCCACCATGAAGACGATCATCGCCCTGAGCTACATCTTCTGCCTG
GTGTTCGCCGACTACAAGGACGATGATGACGCACCCATAATGGGCTCATCCGTTTACATCACTGTCGAAC
TTGCCATTGCCGTTCTGGCGATTTTGGGAAATGTACTGGTTTGCTGGGCTGTTTGGTTGAACTCCAACTT
GCAGAACGTCACTAACTACTTCGTCGTGAGTCTTGCTGCCGCGGACATAGCGGTCGGGGTACTTGCCATC
CCCTTTGCCATAACTATCTCAACTGGGTTTTGTGCGGCTTGTCACGGATGTCTGTTCATAGCCTGTTTCG
TGCTCGTTCTTACTCAATCATCCATATTCAGCCTGCTTGCGATTGCAATTGATCGGTACTGGGCTATCTC
CAGCCCTGCCCGGTATGAGAGAAAGATGACCCCCAAGGCAGCCTTCATCATAATTGCCATATGCTGGGTG
TTGAGCTTTGCGATTGGGCTGACACCGATGCTTGGTTGGAATAACTGCGGACAACCGAAGGAGGGTAAGA
ACCACTCTCAAGGATGCGGAGAGGGACAGGTTGCATGCCTCTTCGAAGATGTCGTCCCCATGAACTACAT
GGTCTATTTCAATTTCTTCGCCTGCGTTCTTGTGCCACTGCTTCTTATGCTCGGGGTCTATCTCAGAATT
TTCAGGATTGCTCAGAAACAGCTGAGCTCACTCATTAACGTCTATATCAAGGCCGACAAGCAGAAGAACG
GCATCAAGGCGAACTTCAAGATCCGCCACAACATCGAGGACGGCGGCGTGCAGCTCGCCTACCACTACCA
GCAGAACACCCCCATCGGCGACGGCCCCGTGCTGCTGCCCGACAACCACTACCTGAGCGTGCAGTCCAAA
CTTTCGAAAGACCCCAACGAGAAGCGCGATCACATGGTCCTGCTGGAGTTCGTGACCGCCGCCGGGATCA
CTCTCGGCATGGACGAGCTGTACAAGGGCGGTACCGGAGGGAGCATGGTGAGCAAGGGCGAGGAGCTGTT
CACCGGGGTGGTGCCCATCCTGGTCGAGCTGGACGGCGACGTAAACGGCCACAAGTTCAGCGTGTCCGGC
GAGGGTGAGGGCGATGCCACCTACGGCAAGCTGACCCTGAAGTTCATCTGCACCACCGGCAAGCTGCCCG
TGCCCTGGCCCACCCTCGTGACCACCCTGACCTACGGCGTGCAGTGCTTCAGCCGCTACCCCGACCACAT
GAAGCAGCACGACTTCTTCAAGTCCGCCATGCCCGAAGGCTACATCCAGGAGCGCACCATCTTCTTCAAG
GACGACGGCAACTACAAGACCCGCGCCGAGGTGAAGTTCGAGGGCGACACCCTGGTGAACCGCATCGAGC
TGAAGGGCATCGACTTCAAGGAGGACGGCAACATCCTGGGGCACAAGCTGGAGTACAACAATCATGACCA
ACTGAAAAGAGAAACTAAAGTCGCCAAGTCCTTGGCGATCATAGTAGGTTTGTTTGCGCTCTGCTGGCTT
CCCCTTCATATCATTAACTGTTTTACGTTCTTCTGCCCCGACTGCAGCCATGCGCCATTGTGGCTTATGT
ACCTCGCAATTGTCCTCTCTCATACGAATAGTGTTGTGAACCCATTTATATACGCGTATAGGATAAGGGA
ATTTAGACAGACGTTTCGCAAAATAATCAGATCCCATGTATTGAGACAGCAAGAACCTTTTAAGGCAGCT
GGTACCAGCGCAAGGGTCCTCGCTGCACATGGGAGTGACGGCGAACAGGTGAGTCTGAGGCTTAATGGTC
ACCCTCCCGGGGTGTGGGCAAATGGTAGTGCGCCTCATCCTGAGCGGCGGCCGAATGGGTACGCCTTGGG
TCTGGTATCAGGCGGGAGTGCTCAGGAATCTCAGGGCAACACTGGACTTCCGGACGTAGAACTCTTGAGT
CATGAGCTCAAAGGAGTGTGCCCAGAACCACCTGGGCTGGATGATCCCCTTGCACAGGATGGAGCTGGTG
TCTCATAAGAATTCTGTACAGAGCGGCCGCAAGCTTATCGATAATCAACCTCTGGATTACAAAATTTGTG
AAAGATTGACTGGTATTCTTAACTATGTTGCTCCTTTTACGCTATGTGGATACGCTGCTTTAATGCCTTT
GTATCATGCTATTGCTTCCCGTATGGCTTTCATTTTCTCCTCCTTGTATAAATCCTGGTTGCTGTCTCTT
TATGAGGAGTTGTGGCCCGTTGTCAGGCAACGTGGCGTGGTGTGCACTGTGTTTGCTGACGCAACCCCCA
CTGGTTGGGGCATTGCCACCACCTGTCAGCTCCTTTCCGGGACTTTCGCTTTCCCCCTCCCTATTGCCAC
GGCGGAACTCATCGCCGCCTGCCTTGCCCGCTGCTGGACAGGGGCTCGGCTGTTGGGCACTGACAATTCC
GTGGTGTTGTCGGGGAAATCATCGTCCTTTCCTTGGCTGCTCGCCTGTGTTGCCACCTGGATTCTGCGCG
GGACGTCCTTCTGCTACGTCCCTTCGGCCCTCAATCCAGCGGACCTTCCTTCCCGCGGCCTGCTGCCGGC
TCTGCGGCCTCTTCCGCGTCTTCGCCTTCGCCCTCAGACGAGTCGGATCTCCCTTTGGGCCGCCTCCCCG
CTCTCGAGATACGTACGACTGTGCCTTCTAGTTGCCAGCCATCTGTTGTTTGCCCCTCCCCCGTGCCTTC
CTTGACCCTGGAAGGTGCCACTCCCACTGTCCTTTCCTAATAAAATGAGGAAATTGCATCGCATTGTCTG
AGTAGGTGTCATTCTATTCTGGGGGGTGGGGTGGGGCAGGACAGCAAGGGGGAGGATTGGGAAGACAATA
GCAGGCATGCTGGGGATGCGGTGGGCTCTATGGCTTCTGAGGCGGAAAGATCTCACGTGCGGACCGAGCG
GCCGCAGGAACCCCTAGTGATGGAGTTGGCCACTCCCTCTCTGCGCGCTCGCTCGCTCACTGAGGCCGGG
CGACCAAAGGTCGCCCGACGCCCGGGCTTTGCCCGGGCGGCCTCAGTGAGCGAGCGAGCGCGCAGCTGCC
TGCAGGGGCGCCTGATGCGGTATTTTCTCCTTACGCATCTGTGCGGTATTTCACACCGCATA
[95 nt withheld, positions 3913-4007]
T
[46 nt withheld, positions 4009-4054]
C
[141 nt withheld, positions 4056-4196]
CCTTTGACGTTGGAGTCCACGTTCTTT
[37 nt withheld, positions 4224-4260]
ACTCTATCTCGGGCTATTCTTTTGATTTATAAGGGATTTTGCCGATTTCGGTCTATTGGTTAAAAAATGA
GCTGATTTAACAAAAATTTAACGCGAATTTTAACAAAATATTAACGTTTACAATTTTATGGTGCACTCTC
AGTACAATCTGCTCTGATGCCGCATAGTTAAGCCAGCCCCGACACCCGCCAACACCCGCTGACGCGCCCT
GACGGGCTTGTCTGCTCCCGGCATCCGCTTACAGACAAGCTGTGACCGTCTCCGGGAGCTGCATGTGTCA
GAGGTTTTCACCGTCATCACCGAAACGCGCGAGACGAAAGGGCCTCGTGATACGCCTATTTTTATAGGTT
AATGTCATGATAATAATGGTTTCTTAGACGTCAGGTGGCACTTTTCGGGGAAATGTGCGCGGAACCCCTA
TTTGTTTATTTTTCTAAATACATTCAAATATGTATCCGCTCATGAGACAATAACCCTGATAAATGCTTCA
ATAATATTGAAAAAGGAAGAGTATGAGTATTCAACATTTCCGTGTCGCCCTTATTCCCTTTTTTGCGGCA
TTTTGCCTTCCTGTTTTTGCTCACCCAGAAACGCTGGTGAAAGTAAAAGATGCTGAAGATCAGTTGGGTG
CACGAGTGGGTTACATCGAACTGGATCTCAACAGCGGTAAGATCCTTGAGAGTTTTCGCCCCGAAGAACG
TTTTCCAATGATGAGCACTTTTAAAGTTCTGCTATGTGGCGCGGTATTATCCCGTATTGACGCCGGGCAA
GAGCAACTCGGTCGCCGCATACACTATTCTCAGAATGACTTGGTTGAGTACTCACCAGTCACAGAAAAGC
ATCTTACGGATGGCATGACAGTAAGAGAATTATGCAGTGCTGCCATAACCATGAGTGATAACACTGCGGC
CAACTTACTTCTGACAACGATCGGAGGACCGAAGGAGCTAACCGCTTTTTTGCACAACATGGGGGATCAT
GTAACTCGCCTTGATCGTTGGGAACCGGAGCTGAATGAAGCCATACCAAACGACGAGCGTGACACCACGA
TGCCTGTAGCAATGGCAACAACGTTGCGCAAACTATTAACTGGCGAACTACTTACTCTAGCTTCCCGGCA
ACAATTAATAGACTGGATGGAGGCGGATAAAGTTGCAGGACCACTTCTGCGCTCGGCCCTTCCGGCTGGC
TGGTTTATTGCTGATAAATCTGGAGCCGGTGAGCGTGGGTCTCGCGGTATCATTGCAGCACTGGGGCCAG
ATGGTAAGCCCTCCCGTATCGTAGTTATCTACACGACGGGGAGTCAGGCAACTATGGATGAACGAAATAG
ACAGATCGCTGAGATAGGTGCCTCACTGATTAAGCATTGGTAACTGTCAGACCAAGTTTACTCATATATA
CTTTAGATTGATTTAAAACTTCATTTTTAATTTAAAAGGATCTAGGTGAAGATCCTTTTTGATAATCTCA
TGACCAAAATCCCTTAACGTGAGTTTTCGTTCCACTGAGCGTCAGACCCCGTAGAAAAGATCAAAGGATC
TTCTTGAGATCCTTTTTTTCTGCGCGTAATCTGCTGCTTGCAAACAAAAAAACCACCGCTACCAGCGGTG
GTTTGTTTGCCGGATCAAGAGCTACCAACTCTTTTTCCGAAGGTAACTGGCTTCAGCAGAGCGCAGATAC
CAAATACTGTTCTTCTAGTGTAGCCGTAGTTAGGCCACCACTTCAAGAACTCTGTAGCACCGCCTACATA
CCTCGCTCTGCTAATCCTGTTACCAGTGGCTGCTGCCAGTGGCGATAAGTCGTGTCTTACCGGGTTGGAC
TCAAGACGATAGTTACCGGATAAGGCGCAGCGGTCGGGCTGAACGGGGGGTTCGTGCACACAGCCCAGCT
TGGAGCGAACGACCTACACCGAACTGAGATACCTACAGCGTGAGCTATGAGAAAGCGCCACGCTTCCCGA
AGGGAGAAAGGCGGACAGGTATCCGGTAAGCGGCAGGGTCGGAACAGGAGAGCGCACGAGGGAGCTTCCA
GGGGGAAACGCCTGGTATCTTTATAGTCCTGTCGGGTTTCGCCACCTCTGACTTGAGCGTCGATTTTTGT
GATGCTCGTCAGGGGGGCGGAGCCTATGGAAAAACGCCAGCAACGCGGCCTTTTTACGGTTCCTGGCCTT
TTGCTGGCCTTTTGCTCACATGTCCTGCAGGCAG
